Addgene plasmid #147151: pAc5.1B-EGFP-DmGW182_539-1115_O
Purpose: Insect Expression of DmGW182_539-1115
Depositing lab: Elisa Izaurralde. Depositing organization: Max Planck Institute for Developmental Biology. Publication: The interactions of GW182 proteins with PABP and deadenylases are required for both translational repression and degradation of miRNA targets. Huntzinger E, Kuzuoglu-Ozturk D, Braun JE, Eulalio A, Wohlbold L, Izaurralde E. Nucleic Acids Res. 2013 Jan;41(2):978-94. doi: 10.1093/nar/gks1078. Epub 2012 Nov 21. PubMed 23172285.
Backbone
  Vector backbone: Unknown
  Vector type: Insect Expression
Growth in bacteria
  Bacterial resistance: Ampicillin, 100 μg/mL
  Growth temperature: 37°C
  Growth strain: DH5alpha
  Copy number: Low Copy
Gene/Insert
  Gene/Insert name: DmGW182_539-1115
  Species: D. melanogaster (fly)
  Mutation: two non silent mutations V704A and N799S, and one silent mutation G2295A compared to the sequence given by NM_166780
  Entrez Gene: gw (a.k.a. Dmel_CG31992, CG11484, CG31992, CG9905, Dmel\CG31992, GQ182, GW, GW182, Gw, Gw182, anon-EST:Posey205, dGW182, gw182)
  Cloning method: Unknown
Terms and licenses: Academic/Nonprofit Terms; Industry Terms: Not Available to Industry
Depositor comments: Plasmids from this collection were made available to the research community and donated after the lab closed. Please note that the sequence provided by the depositing laboratory may be theoretical/predicted or based on Sanger sequencing results. There may be discrepancies between sequencing results obtained by Addgene and the depositor sequence. If an Addgene verified sequence is not available, please contact before placing your order to request that our lab fully sequence the plasmid.
How to cite: pAc5.1B-EGFP-DmGW182_539-1115_O was a gift from Elisa Izaurralde (Addgene plasmid # 147151 ; http://n2t.net/addgene:147151 ; RRID:Addgene_147151)
