[The description below was written by a language model from this plasmid's Addgene catalogue record and pLannotate feature annotations shown in this document.]
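Description:
pAc5.1B-EGFP-DmGW182_539-1115_O is a 7,818-nt insect expression plasmid that produces a fragment of the Drosophila melanogaster GW182 protein (gene gw) fused to EGFP. The catalogue lists the backbone as unknown, although the name and the annotated parts point to a pAc5.1-type vector. In bacteria it is maintained through a ColE1/pUC-family origin and selected with ampicillin via a β-lactamase gene under its own bla promoter. The feature annotation describes this origin as high-copy, whereas the catalogue entry records the plasmid as low copy. Short fragments of a tetracycline resistance gene and of SV40 large T antigen are also annotated; these look like non-functional backbone remnants rather than working elements.

Expression is driven by the Drosophila actin 5C (Ac5) promoter, a strong constitutive promoter commonly used in cultured fly cells. It is followed by the EGFP coding sequence and then the gw fragment corresponding to residues 539–1115, giving an N-terminally EGFP-tagged protein that can be followed by fluorescence or by anti-GFP reagents. A V5 epitope tag sequence lies just downstream of the insert, but the record does not show whether it is in frame and translated or sits behind a stop codon. An SV40 polyadenylation signal follows the cassette. Relative to the reference transcript, the insert carries two amino-acid changes (V704A and N799S) and one silent substitution.

The associated study examined how GW182 interactions with PABP and deadenylases contribute to translational repression and degradation of miRNA targets, so this construct likely served as a domain-mapping fragment. The depositor sequence may be theoretical or only partly verified.
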