Features (pLannotate 1.2.2; 10 found; start..end, strand, type, name):
     56..2568    +  promoter       Ac5 promoter: Drosophila melanogaster actin 5C promoter
   2588..3304    +  CDS            EGFP: EGFP is a basic (constitutively fluorescent) green fluorescent protein published in 1996, derived from Aequorea victoria. It is reported to be a rapidly-maturing weak dimer with moderate acid sensitivity.
   3347..5077    +  CDS            gw (fragment): GAWKY_DROME - Also known as GW182 From Drosophila melanogaster (Fruit fly).
   5103..5144    +  CDS            V5 tag: epitope tag from simian virus 5
   5244..5378    -  polyA_signal   SV40 poly(A) signal: SV40 polyadenylation signal
   5401..5485    -  CDS            large T antigen (fragment): large T antigen from SV40 (simian virus 40)
   5486..5956    +  CDS            TcR (fragment): tetracycline efflux protein; tet; confers resistance to tetracycline
   6000..6588    -  rep_origin     ori: high-copy-number ColE1/pMB1/pBR322/pUC origin of replication
   6759..7619    -  CDS            AmpR: β-lactamase; bla; confers resistance to ampicillin, carbenicillin, and related antibiotics
   7620..7724    -  promoter       AmpR promoter: bla
>Addgene plasmid #147151 | pAc5.1B-EGFP-DmGW182_539-1115_O | depositor full sequence | sequence record 289598 | Full Sequence
CTTCAAGGAATTAATTCTATATTCTAAAAACACAAATGATACTTCTAAAAAAAATCATGAATGGCATCAA
CTCTGAATCAAATCTTTGCAGATGCACCTACTTCTCATTTCCACTGTCACATCATTTTTCCAGATCTCGC
TGCCTGTTATGTGGCCCACAAACCAAGACACGTTTTATGGCCATTAAAGCTGGCTGATCGTCGCCAAACA
CCAAATACATATCAATATGTACATTCGAGAAAGAAGCGATCAAAGAAGCGTCTTCGGGCGAGTAGGAGAA
TGCGGAGGAGAAGGAGAACGAGCTGATCTAGTATCTCTCCACAATCCAATGCCAACTGACCAACTGGCCA
TATTCGGAGCAATTTGAAGCCAATTTCCATCGCCTGGCGATCGCTCCATTCTTGGCTATATGTTTTTCAC
CGTTCCCGGGGCCATTTTCAAAGACTCGTCGGTAAGATAAGATTGTGTCACTCGCTGTCTCTCTTCATTT
GTCGAAGAATGCTGAGGAATTTCGCGATGACGTCGGCGAGTATTTTGAAGAATGAGAATAATTTGTATTT
ATACGAAAATCAGTTAGTGGAATTTTCTACAAAAACATGTTATCTATAGATAATTTTGTTGCAAAATATG
TTGACTATGACAAAGATTGTATGTATATACCTTTAATGTATTCTCATTTTCTTATGTATTTATAATGGCA
ATGATGATACTGATGATATTTTAAGATGATGCCAGACCACAGGCTGATTTCTGCGTCTTTTGCCGAACGC
AGTGCATGTGCGGTTGTTGTTTTTTGGAATAGTTTCAATTTTCGGACTGTCCGCTTTGATTTCAGTTTCT
TGGCTTATTCAAAAAGCAAAGTAAAGCCAAAAAAGCGAGATGGCAATACCAAATGCGGCAAAACGGTAGT
GGAAGGAAAGGGGTGCGGGGCAGCGGAAGGAAGGGTGGGGCGGGGCGTGGCGGGGTCTGTGGCTGGGCGC
GACGTCACCGACGTTGGAGCCACTCCTTTGACCATGTGTGCGTGTGTGTATTATTCGTGTCTCGCCACTC
GCCGGTTGTTTTTTTCTTTTTATCTCGCTCTCTCTAGCGCCATCTCGTACGCATGCTCAACGCACCGCAT
GTTGCCGTGTCCTTTATGCGTCATTTTGGCTCGAAATAGGCAATTATTTAAACAAAGATTAGTCAACGAA
AACGCTAAAATAAATAAGTCTACAATATGGTTACTTATTGCCATGTGTGTGCAGCCAACGATAGCAACAA
AAGCAACAACACAGTGGCTTTCCCTCTTTCACTTTTTGTTTGCAAGCGCGTGCGAGCAAGACGGCACGAC
CGGCAAACGCAATTACGCTGACAAAGAGCAGACGAAGTTTTGGCCGAAAAACATCAAGGCGCCTGATACG
AATGCATTTGCAATAACAATTGCGATATTTAATATTGTTTATGAAGCTGTTTGACTTCAAAACACACAAA
AAAAAAAATAAAACAAATTATTTGAAAGAGAATTAGGAATCGGACAGCTTATCGTTACGGGCTAACAGCA
CACCGAGACGAAATAGCTTACCTGACGTCACAGCCTCTGGAAGAACTGCCGCCAAGCAGAGAGAGAGAGA
AAAAGAGGGAGAGCAGCTTAGACCGCATGTGCTTGTGTGTGAGGCGTCTCTCTCTTCGTCTCCTGTTTGC
GCAAACGCATAGACTGCACTGAGAAAATCGATTACCTATTTTTTATGAATGAATATTTGCACTATTACTA
TTCAAAACTATTAAGATAGCAATCACATTCAATAGCCAAATACTATACCACCTGAGCGATGCAACGAAAT
GATCAATTTGAGCAAAAATGCTGCATATTTAGGACGGCATCATTATAGAAATGCTTCTTGCTGTGTACTT
TTCTCTCGTCTGGCAGCTGTTTCGCCGTTATTGTTAAAACCGGCTTAAGTTAGGTGTGTTTTCTACGACT
AGTGATGCCCCTACTAGAAGATGTGTGTTGCACAAATGTCCCTGAATAACCAATTTGAAGTGCAGATAGC
AGTAAACGTAAGCTAATATGAATATTATTTAACTGTAATGTTTTAATATCGCTGGACATTACTAATAAAC
CCACTATAAACACATGTACATATGTATGTTTTGGCATACAATGAGTAGTTGGGGAAAAAATGTGTAAAAG
CACCGTGACCATCACAGCATAAAGATAACCAGCTGAAGTATCGAATATGAGTAACCCCCAAATTGAATCA
CATGCCGCAACTGATAGGACCCATGGAAGTACACTCTTCATGGCGATATACAAGACACACACAAGCACGA
ACACCCAGTTGCGGAGGAAATTCTCCGTAAATGAAAACCCAATCGGCGAACAATTCATACCCATATATGG
TAAAAGTTTTGAACGCGACTTGAGAGCGGAGAGCATTGCGGCTGATAAGGTTTTAGCGCTAAGCGGGCTT
TATAAAACGGGCTGCGGGACCAGTTTTCATATCACTACCGTTTGAGTTCTTGTGCTGTGTGGATACTCCT
CCCGACACAAAGCCGCTCCATCAGCCAGCAGTCGTCTAATCCAGAGACCCCGGATCGGGGTACCAACATG
GTGAGCAAGGGCGAGGAGCTGTTCACCGGGGTGGTGCCCATCCTGGTCGAGCTGGACGGCGACGTAAACG
GCCACAAGTTCAGCGTGTCCGGCGAGGGCGAGGGCGATGCCACCTACGGCAAGCTGACCCTGAAGTTCAT
CTGCACCACCGGCAAGCTGCCCGTGCCCTGGCCCACCCTCGTGACCACCCTGACCTACGGCGTGCAGTGC
TTCAGCCGCTACCCCGACCACATGAAGCAGCACGACTTCTTCAAGTCCGCCATGCCCGAAGGCTACGTCC
AGGAGCGCACCATCTTCTTCAAGGACGACGGCAACTACAAGACCCGCGCCGAGGTGAAGTTCGAGGGCGA
CACCCTGGTGAACCGCATCGAGCTGAAGGGCATCGACTTCAAGGAGGACGGCAACATCCTGGGGCACAAG
CTGGAGTACAACTACAACAGCCACAACGTCTATATCATGGCCGACAAGCAGAAGAACGGCATCAAGGTGA
ACTTCAAGATCCGCCACAACATCGAGGACGGCAGCGTGCAGCTCGCCGACCACTACCAGCAGAACACCCC
CATCGGCGACGGCCCCGTGCTGCTGCCCGACAACCACTACCTGAGCACCCAGTCCGCCCTGAGCAAAGAC
CCCAACGAGAAGCGCGATCACATGGTCCTGCTGGAGTTCGTGACCGCCGCCGGGATCACTCTCGGCATGG
ACGAGCTGTACAAGCCAAGCTTGAATTCTGCAGATATCCAGCACAGTGGCGGCCGCATGGTGAACGTAAT
TAACGCGGAGATCATTAAGCAAAGCAAGCAATACAGGATCCTTGTCGAGAACGGCTTTAAAAAGGAAGAT
GTAGAGCGGGCATTAGTGATTGCTAATATGAACATCGAAGAGGCAGCCGATATGCTCCGTGCCAACTCAT
CCCTATCAATGGATGGTTGGCGTCGACATGATGAGTCCCTTGGATCTTATGCCGACCACAATAGTTCAAC
AAGCAGCGGTGGATTTGCTGGTCGTTACCCGGTCAACAGTGGACAACCTTCAATGTCCTTTCCTCATAAT
AACCTTATGAATAACATGGGAGGTACCGCTGTTACTGGAGGTAACAACAATACAAACATGACAGCTTTAC
AGGTGCAAAAGTATTTAAATCAAGGGCAACATGGTGTCGCTGTTGGACCGCAAGCCGTTGGTAATTCTTC
AGCAGTATCTGTCGGATTTGGTCAGAACACGTCTAACGCAGCAGTGGCAGGAGCAGCCTCTGCAAATATA
GCAGCAAATACAAACAACCAACCGTCTGGTCAGCAAATTCGCATGCTAGGCCAGCAAATTCAGTTGGCCA
TTCATAGTGGTTTCATATCTAGTCAGATATTGACTCAACCGCTAACTCAAACAACCCTTAACCTTTTAAA
CCAACTTCTTAGCAATATTAAGCATCTCCAGGCTGCACAGCAATCCCTTACCCGCGGGGGAAATGTCAAT
CCAATGGCAGTGAATGTGGCTATATCTAAATACAAGCAGCAAATCCAGAATTTACAGAACCAGATAAGTG
CACAACAGGCTGTGTATGTAAAACAGCAAAATATGCAACCAACTTCACAACAACAACAGCCCCAACAACA
GCAACTTCCTTCTGTTCATCTAAGTAACTCAGGCAACGACTATTTAAGAGGTCACGATGCAATAAATAAT
TTGCAAAGCAACTTTTCTGAGCTCAATATTAATAAGCCAAGTGGATATCAAGGAGCGTCCAATCAACAAT
CCCGATTAAATCAGTGGAAGCTTCCAGTATTAGATAAGGAGATCAACTCTGACAGTACGGAATTTTCTCG
TGCCCCAGGTGCAACGAAACAAAATTTGACGGCCAACACAAGCAACATAAACTCTTTGGGTCTTCAAAAC
GATAGTACATGGTCAACTGGACGCAGTATTGGTGACGGTTGGCCTGATCCCTCATCTGATAACGAGAATA
AAGACTGGTCTGTTGCTCAGCCAACTTCAGCAGCAACTGCTTACACTGATCTGGTCCAAGAGTTTGAGCC
AGGCAAGCCATGGAAGGGTTCACAGATCAAAAGCATAGAAGATGATCCCAGCATTACACCAGGAAGCGTT
GCTAGATCTCCATTGTCTATTAATTCGACGCCAAAAGATGCTGACATATTTGCCAATACCGGTAAAAATT
CACCGACTGATTTACCGCCACTAAGTTTATCGTCGTCTACATGGAGTTTTAATCCAAACCAAAATTATCC
GAGTCACAGTTGGTCTGACAATAGTCAACAATGTACCGCCACTTCGGAGCTTTGGACAAGCCCGCTAAAT
AAATCATCGTCTCGAGGTCCCCCGCCAGGATTGACTGCCAATTCAAATAAATCTGCAAATAGTAATGCGT
CAACGCCAACAACTATTACCGGAGGTGCGAATGGATGGTTACAGCCTCGAAGTGGCGGTGTTCAAACCAC
AAACACTAATTGGACAGGTGGTAACACCACTTGGGGCTAATCTAGAGGGCCCGCGGTTCGAAGGTAAGCC
TATCCCTAACCCTCTCCTCGGTCTCGATTCTACGCGTACCGGTCATCATCACCATCACCATTGAGTTTAA
ACCCGCTGATCAGCCTCGACTGTGCCTTCTAAGGCCTGAGCTCGCTGATCAGCCTCGATCGAGGATCCAG
ACATGATAAGATACATTGATGAGTTTGGACAAACCACAACTAGAATGCAGTGAAAAAAATGCTTTATTTG
TGAAATTTGTGATGCTATTGCTTTATTTGTAACCATTATAAGCTGCAATAAACAAGTTAACAACAACAAT
TGCATTCATTTTATGTTTCAGGTTCAGGGGGAGGTGTGGGAGGTTTTTTAAAGCAAGTAAAACCTCTACA
AATGTGGTATGGCTGATTATGATCAGTCGACCGATGCCCTTGAGAGCCTTCAACCCAGTCAGCTCCTTCC
GGTGGGCGCGGGGCATGACTATCGTCGCCGCACTTATGACTGTCTTCTTTATCATGCAACTCGTAGGACA
GGTGCCGGCAGCGCTCTGGGTCATTTTCGGCGAGGACCGCTTTCGCTGGAGCGCGACGATGATCGGCCTG
TCGCTTGCGGTATTCGGAATCTTGCACGCCCTCGCTCAAGCCTTCGTCACTGGTCCCGCCACCAAACGTT
TCGGCGAGAAGCAGGCCATTATCGCCGGCATGGCGGCCGACGCGCTGGGCTACGTCTTGCTGGCGTTCGC
GACGCGAGGCTGGATGGCCTTCCCCATTATGATTCTTCTCGCTTCCGGCGGCATCGGGATGCCCGCGTTG
CAGGCCATGCTGTCCAGGCAGGTAGATGACGACCATCAGGGACAGCTTCAAGGATCGCTCGCGGCTCTTA
CCAGCCAGCAAAAGGCCAGGAACCGTAAAAAGGCCGCGTTGCTGGCGTTTTTCCATAGGCTCCGCCCCCC
TGACGAGCATCACAAAAATCGACGCTCAAGTCAGAGGTGGCGAAACCCGACAGGACTATAAAGATACCAG
GCGTTTCCCCCTGGAAGCTCCCTCGTGCGCTCTCCTGTTCCGACCCTGCCGCTTACCGGATACCTGTCCG
CCTTTCTCCCTTCGGGAAGCGTGGCGCTTTCTCAATGCTCACGCTGTAGGTATCTCAGTTCGGTGTAGGT
CGTTCGCTCCAAGCTGGGCTGTGTGCACGAACCCCCCGTTCAGCCCGACCGCTGCGCCTTATCCGGTAAC
TATCGTCTTGAGTCCAACCCGGTAAGACACGACTTATCGCCACTGGCAGCAGCCACTGGTAACAGGATTA
GCAGAGCGAGGTATGTAGGCGGTGCTACAGAGTTCTTGAAGTGGTGGCCTAACTACGGCTACACTAGAAG
GACAGTATTTGGTATCTGCGCTCTGCTGAAGCCAGTTACCTTCGGAAAAAGAGTTGGTAGCTCTTGATCC
GGCAAACAAACCACCGCTGGTAGCGGTGGTTTTTTTGTTTGCAAGCAGCAGATTACGCGCAGAAAAAAAG
GATCTCAAGAAGATCCTTTGATCTTTTCTACGGGGTCTGACGCTCAGTGGAACGAAAACTCACGTTAAGG
GATTTTGGTCATGAGATTATCAAAAAGGATCTTCACCTAGATCCTTTTAAATTAAAAATGAAGTTTTAAA
TCAATCTAAAGTATATATGAGTAAACTTGGTCTGACAGTTACCAATGCTTAATCAGTGAGGCACCTATCT
CAGCGATCTGTCTATTTCGTTCATCCATAGTTGCCTGACTCCCCGTCGTGTAGATAACTACGATACGGGA
GGGCTTACCATCTGGCCCCAGTGCTGCAATGATACCGCGAGACCCACGCTCACCGGCTCCAGATTTATCA
GCAATAAACCAGCCAGCCGGAAGGGCCGAGCGCAGAAGTGGTCCTGCAACTTTATCCGCCTCCATCCAGT
CTATTAATTGTTGCCGGGAAGCTAGAGTAAGTAGTTCGCCAGTTAATAGTTTGCGCAACGTTGTTGCCAT
TGCTGCAGGCATCGTGGTGTCACGCTCGTCGTTTGGTATGGCTTCATTCAGCTCCGGTTCCCAACGATCA
AGGCGAGTTACATGATCCCCCATGTTGTGCAAAAAAGCGGTTAGCTCCTTCGGTCCTCCGATCGTTGTCA
GAAGTAAGTTGGCCGCAGTGTTATCACTCATGGTTATGGCAGCACTGCATAATTCTCTTACTGTCATGCC
ATCCGTAAGATGCTTTTCTGTGACTGGTGAGTACTCAACCAAGTCATTCTGAGAATAGTGTATGCGGCGA
CCGAGTTGCTCTTGCCCGGCGTCAACACGGGATAATACCGCGCCACATAGCAGAACTTTAAAAGTGCTCA
TCATTGGAAAACGTTCTTCGGGGCGAAAACTCTCAAGGATCTTACCGCTGTTGAGATCCAGTTCGATGTA
ACCCACTCGTGCACCCAACTGATCTTCAGCATCTTTTACTTTCACCAGCGTTTCTGGGTGAGCAAAAACA
GGAAGGCAAAATGCCGCAAAAAAGGGAATAAGGGCGACACGGAAATGTTGAATACTCATACTCTTCCTTT
TTCAATATTATTGAAGCATTTATCAGGGTTATTGTCTCATGAGCGGATACATATTTGAATGTATTTAGAA
AAATAAACAAATAGGGGTTCCGCGCACATTTCCCCGAAAAGTGCCACCTGACGTCTAAGAAACCATTATT
ATCATGACATTAACCTATAAAAATAGGCGTATCACGAGGCCCTTTCGT
